>Addgene plasmid #37136 | pLSSmOrange-beta-Actin | depositor full sequence | sequence record 46733 | pLSSmOrange-beta-Actin sequence 5806 bps
TAGTTATTAATAGTAATCAATTACGGGGTCATTAGTTCATAGCCCATATATGGAGTTCCGCGTTACATAA
CTTACGGTAAATGGCCCGCCTGGCTGACCGCCCAACGACCCCCGCCCATTGACGTCAATAATGACGTATG
TTCCCATAGTAACGCCAATAGGGACTTTCCATTGACGTCAATGGGTGGAGTATTTACGGTAAACTGCCCA
CTTGGCAGTACATCAAGTGTATCATATGCCAAGTACGCCCCCTATTGACGTCAATGACGGTAAATGGCCC
GCCTGGCATTATGCCCAGTACATGACCTTATGGGACTTTCCTACTTGGCAGTACATCTACGTATTAGTCA
TCGCTATTACCATGGTGATGCGGTTTTGGCAGTACATCAATGGGCGTGGATAGCGGTTTGACTCACGGGG
ATTTCCAAGTCTCCACCCCATTGACGTCAATGGGAGTTTGTTTTGGCACCAAAATCAACGGGACTTTCCA
AAATGTCGTAACAACTCCGCCCCATTGACGCAAATGGGCGGTAGGCGTGTACGGTGGGAGGTCTATATAA
GCAGAGCTGGTTTAGTGAACCGTCAGATCCGCTAGCGGTCGCCACCATGGTGAGCAAGGGCGAGGAGAAT
AACATGGCCATCATCAAGGAGTTCATGCGCTTCAAGGTGCGCATGGAGGGCTCCGTGAACGGCCACGAGT
TCGAGATCGAGGGCGAGGGCGAGGGCCGCCCCTACGAGGGCTTTCAGACCGTTAAGCTGAAGGTGACCAA
GGGTGGCCCCCTGCCCTTCGCCTGGGACATCTTGTCCCCTCAGTTCACCTACGGCTCCAAGGCCTACGTG
AAGCACCCCGCCGACATCCCCGACTACCTCAAGCTGTCCTTCCCCGAGGGCTTCAAGTGGGAGCGCGTGA
TGAACTTCGAGGACGGCGGCGTGGTGACCGTGACTCAGGACTCCTCCCTGCAGGACGGCGAGTTCATCTA
CAAGGTGAAGCTGCGCGGCACCAACTTCCCCTCCGACGGCCCCGTAATGCAGAAGAAGACCATGGGCATG
GAGGCCTCCTCCGAGCGGATGTACCCCGAGGACGGCGCCCTGAAGGGCGAGGACAAGCTCAGGCTGAAGC
TGAAGGACGGCGGCCACTACACCTCCGAGGTCAAGACCACCTACAAGGCCAAGAAGCCCGTGCAGTTGCC
CGGCGCCTACATCGTCGACATCAAGTTGGACATCACCTCCCACAACGAGGACTACACCATCGTGGAACAG
TACGAACGCGCCGAGGGCCGCCACTCCACCGGCGGCATGGACGAGCTGTACAAGTTCCGGACTCAGATCT
CGAGCTATGGATGATGATATCGCCGCGCTCGTCGTCGACAACGGCTCCGGCATGTGCAAGGCCGGCTTCG
CGGGCGACGATGCCCCCCGGGCCGTCTTCCCCTCCATCGTGGGGCGCCCCAGGCACCAGGGCGTGATGGT
GGGCATGGGTCAGAAGGATTCCTATGTGGGCGACGAGGCCCAGAGCAAGAGAGGCATCCTCACCCTGAAG
TACCCCATCGAGCACGGCATCGTCACCAACTGGGACGACATGGAGAAAATCTGGCACCACACCTTCTACA
ATGAGCTGCGTGTGGCTCCCGAGGAGCACCCCGTGCTGCTGACCGAGGCCCCCCTGAACCCCAAGGCCAA
CCGCGAGAAGATGACCCAGATCATGTTTGAGACCTTCAACACCCCAGCCATGTACGTTGCTATCCAGGCT
GTGCTATCCCTGTACGCCTCTGGCCGTACCACTGGCATCGTGATGGACTCCGGTGACGGGGTCACCCACA
CTGTGCCCATCTACGAGGGGTATGCCCTCCCCCATGCCATCCTGCGTCTGGACCTGGCTGGCCGGGACCT
GACTGACTACCTCATGAAGATCCTCACCGAGCGCGGCTACAGCTTCACCACCACGGCCGAGCGGGAAATC
GTGCGTGACATTAAGGAGAAGCTGTGCTACGTCGCCCTGGACTTCGAGCAAGAGATGGCCACGGCTGCTT
CCAGCTCCTCCCTGGAGAAGAGCTACGAGCTGCCTGACGGCCAGGTCATCACCATTGGCAATGAGCGGTT
CCGCTGCCCTGAGGCACTCTTCCAGCCTTCCTTCCTGGGCATGGAGTCCTGTGGCATCCACGAAACTACC
TTCAACTCCATCATGAAGTGTGACGTGGACATCCGCAAAGACCTGTACGCCAACACAGTGCTGTCTGGCG
GCACCACCATGTACCCTGGCATTGCCGACAGGATGCAGAAGGAGATCACTGCCCTGGCACCCAGCACAAT
GAAGATCAAGATCATTGCTCCTCCTGAGCGCAAGTACTCCGTGTGGATCGGCGGCTCCATCCTGGCCTCG
CTGTCCACCTTCCAGCAGATGTGGATCAGCAAGCAGGAGTATGACGAGTCCGGCCCCTCCATCGTCCACC
GCAAATGCTTCTAGGGATCCACCGGATCTAGATAACTGATCATAATCAGCCATACCACATTTGTAGAGGT
TTTACTTGCTTTAAAAAACCTCCCACACCTCCCCCTGAACCTGAAACATAAAATGAATGCAATTGTTGTT
GTTAACTTGTTTATTGCAGCTTATAATGGTTACAAATAAAGCAATAGCATCACAAATTTCACAAATAAAG
CATTTTTTTCACTGCATTCTAGTTGTGGTTTGTCCAAACTCATCAATGTATCTTAACGCGTAAATTGTAA
GCGTTAATATTTTGTTAAAATTCGCGTTAAATTTTTGTTAAATCAGCTCATTTTTTAACCAATAGGCCGA
AATCGGCAAAATCCCTTATAAATCAAAAGAATAGACCGAGATAGGGT
[37 nt withheld, positions 2848-2884]
AAAGAACGTGGACTCCAACGTCAAAGG
[49 nt withheld, positions 2912-2960]
T
[91 nt withheld, positions 2962-3052]
G
[124 nt withheld, positions 3054-3177]
CAGGTGGCACTTTTCGGGGAAATGTGCGCGGAACCCCTATTTGTTTATTTTTCTAAATACATTCAAATAT
GTATCCGCTCATGAGACAATAACCCTGATAAATGCTTCAATAATATTGAAAAAGGAAGAGTCCTGAGGCG
GAAAGAACCAGCTGTGGAATGTGTGTCAGTTAGGGTGTGGAAAGTCCCCAGGCTCCCCAGCAGGCAGAAG
TATGCAAAGCATGCATCTCAATTAGTCAGCAACCAGGTGTGGAAAGTCCCCAGGCTCCCCAGCAGGCAGA
AGTATGCAAAGCATGCATCTCAATTAGTCAGCAACCATAGTCCCGCCCCTAACTCCGCCCATCCCGCCCC
TAACTCCGCCCAGTTCCGCCCATTCTCCGCCCCATGGCTGACTAATTTTTTTTATTTATGCAGAGGCCGA
GGCCGCCTCGGCCTCTGAGCTATTCCAGAAGTAGTGAGGAGGCTTTTTTGGAGGCCTAGGCTTTTGCAAA
GATCGATCAAGAGACAGGATGAGGATCGTTTCGCATGATTGAACAAGATGGATTGCACGCAGGTTCTCCG
GCCGCTTGGGTGGAGAGGCTATTCGGCTATGACTGGGCACAACAGACAATCGGCTGCTCTGATGCCGCCG
TGTTCCGGCTGTCAGCGCAGGGGCGCCCGGTTCTTTTTGTCAAGACCGACCTGTCCGGTGCCCTGAATGA
ACTGCAAGACGAGGCAGCGCGGCTATCGTGGCTGGCCACGACGGGCGTTCCTTGCGCAGCTGTGCTCGAC
GTTGTCACTGAAGCGGGAAGGGACTGGCTGCTATTGGGCGAAGTGCCGGGGCAGGATCTCCTGTCATCTC
ACCTTGCTCCTGCCGAGAAAGTATCCATCATGGCTGATGCAATGCGGCGGCTGCATACGCTTGATCCGGC
TACCTGCCCATTCGACCACCAAGCGAAACATCGCATCGAGCGAGCACGTACTCGGATGGAAGCCGGTCTT
GTCGATCAGGATGATCTGGACGAAGAGCATCAGGGGCTCGCGCCAGCCGAACTGTTCGCCAGGCTCAAGG
CGAGCATGCCCGACGGCGAGGATCTCGTCGTGACCCATGGCGATGCCTGCTTGCCGAATATCATGGTGGA
AAATGGCCGCTTTTCTGGATTCATCGACTGTGGCCGGCTGGGTGTGGCGGACCGCTATCAGGACATAGCG
TTGGCTACCCGTGATATTGCTGAAGAGCTTGGCGGCGAATGGGCTGACCGCTTCCTCGTGCTTTACGGTA
TCGCCGCTCCCGATTCGCAGCGCATCGCCTTCTATCGCCTTCTTGACGAGTTCTTCTGAGCGGGACTCTG
GGGTTCGAAATGACCGACCAAGCGACGCCCAACCTGCCATCACGAGATTTCGATTCCACCGCCGCCTTCT
ATGAAAGGTTGGGCTTCGGAATCGTTTTCCGGGACGCCGGCTGGATGATCCTCCAGCGCGGGGATCTCAT
GCTGGAGTTCTTCGCCCACCCTAGGGGGAGGCTAACTGAAACACGGAAGGAGACAATACCGGAAGGAACC
CGCGCTATGACGGCAATAAAAAGACAGAATAAAACGCACGGTGTTGGGTCGTTTGTTCATAAACGCGGGG
TTCGGTCCCAGGGCTGGCACTCTGTCGATACCCCACCGAGACCCCATTGGGGCCAATACGCCCGCGTTTC
TTCCTTTTCCCCACCCCACCCCCCAAGTTCGGGTGAAGGCCCAGGGCTCGCAGCCAACGTCGGGGCGGCA
GGCCCTGCCATAGCCTCAGGTTACTCATATATACTTTAGATTGATTTAAAACTTCATTTTTAATTTAAAA
GGATCTAGGTGAAGATCCTTTTTGATAATCTCATGACCAAAATCCCTTAACGTGAGTTTTCGTTCCACTG
AGCGTCAGACCCCGTAGAAAAGATCAAAGGATCTTCTTGAGATCCTTTTTTTCTGCGCGTAATCTGCTGC
TTGCAAACAAAAAAACCACCGCTACCAGCGGTGGTTTGTTTGCCGGATCAAGAGCTACCAACTCTTTTTC
CGAAGGTAACTGGCTTCAGCAGAGCGCAGATACCAAATACTGTCCTTCTAGTGTAGCCGTAGTTAGGCCA
CCACTTCAAGAACTCTGTAGCACCGCCTACATACCTCGCTCTGCTAATCCTGTTACCAGTGGCTGCTGCC
AGTGGCGATAAGTCGTGTCTTACCGGGTTGGACTCAAGACGATAGTTACCGGATAAGGCGCAGCGGTCGG
GCTGAACGGGGGGTTCGTGCACACAGCCCAGCTTGGAGCGAACGACCTACACCGAACTGAGATACCTACA
GCGTGAGCTATGAGAAAGCGCCACGCTTCCCGAAGGGAGAAAGGCGGACAGGTATCCGGTAAGCGGCAGG
GTCGGAACAGGAGAGCGCACGAGGGAGCTTCCAGGGGGAAACGCCTGGTATCTTTATAGTCCTGTCGGGT
TTCGCCACCTCTGACTTGAGCGTCGATTTTTGTGATGCTCGTCAGGGGGGCGGAGCCTATGGAAAAACGC
CAGCAACGCGGCCTTTTTACGGTTCCTGGCCTTTTGCTGGCCTTTTGCTCACATGTTCTTTCCTGCGTTA
TCCCCTGATTCTGTGGATAACCGTATTACCGCCATGCAT
Features (pLannotate 1.2.2; 15 found; start..end, strand, type, name):
     61..364     +  enhancer       CMV enhancer: human cytomegalovirus immediate early enhancer
    365..568     +  promoter       CMV promoter: human cytomegalovirus (CMV) immediate early promoter
    607..1314    +  CDS            LSSmOrange: LSSmOrange is a basic (constitutively fluorescent) long stokes shift fluorescent protein published in 2012, derived from Discosoma sp.. It has moderate acid sensitivity.
   1316..1336    +  misc_feature   MCS (fragment): multiple cloning site
   1337..2461    +  CDS            ACTB: ACTB_BOVIN - Experimental evidence at protein level: Swiss-Prot protein existence level 1. Actin is a highly conserved protein that polymerizes to produce filaments that form cross-linked networks in the cytoplasm of cells. Actin exists in both monomeric (G-actin) and polymeric (F-actin) forms, both forms playing key functions, such as cell motility and contraction. In addition to their role in the cytoplasmic cytoskeleton, G- and F-actin also localize in the nucleus, and regulate gene transcription and motility and repair of damaged DNA. From Bos taurus (Bovine).
   2487..2571    +  CDS            large T antigen (fragment): large T antigen from SV40 (simian virus 40)
   2594..2715    +  polyA_signal   SV40 poly(A) signal: SV40 polyadenylation signal
   2749..3177    -  rep_origin     f1 ori (sequence partly withheld): f1 bacteriophage origin of replication; arrow indicates direction of (+) strand synthesis
   3204..3308    +  promoter       AmpR promoter: bla
   3310..3667    +  promoter       SV40 promoter: SV40 enhancer and early promoter
   3702..4496    +  CDS            NeoR/KanR: aminoglycoside phosphotransferase from Tn5; aph(3')-II (or nptII); confers resistance to neomycin, kanamycin, and G418 (Geneticin®)
   4517..4669    +  CDS            ble (fragment): BLE_KLEPN - Experimental evidence at protein level: Swiss-Prot protein existence level 1. Binding protein with a strong affinity to the bleomycin family of antibiotics. Binds to CL990; an antimitotic-antibiotic compound. From Klebsiella pneumoniae.
   4728..4775    +  polyA_signal   HSV TK poly(A) signal: herpes simplex virus thymidine kinase polyadenylation signal (Cole and Stacy, 1985)
   4866..4882    -  polyA_signal   bGH poly(A) signal (fragment): bovine growth hormone polyadenylation signal
   5104..5692    +  rep_origin     ori: high-copy-number ColE1/pMB1/pBR322/pUC origin of replication
