[The description below was written by a language model from this plasmid's Addgene catalogue record and pLannotate feature annotations shown in this document.]
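Description:
pLSSmOrange-beta-Actin is a 5,806 bp mammalian expression plasmid built on the Clontech pC1 backbone, designed to express the fluorescent protein LSSmOrange fused to the N terminus of human beta-actin. It is maintained in E. coli at high copy through a ColE1/pUC-type origin and also carries an f1 phage origin. A single NeoR/KanR (Tn5 aminoglycoside phosphotransferase) gene serves both hosts. A bacterial bla-type promoter drives it for kanamycin selection in bacteria, and an adjacent SV40 enhancer/early promoter, paired with an HSV TK polyadenylation signal, drives it for G418 selection of stably transfected mammalian cells.

The expression cassette uses the human CMV immediate early enhancer and promoter. LSSmOrange was cloned between NheI and BglII sites, followed by a short remnant of the multiple cloning site that acts as a linker, then the beta-actin coding sequence and an SV40 polyadenylation signal. LSSmOrange is a Discosoma-derived, constitutively fluorescent orange protein with a large Stokes shift. It differs from mOrange by the substitutions A44V, F84L, W145M, I165D, M167L and G202D, numbered relative to EGFP. The automated annotation matches the actin sequence to the bovine protein entry, which reflects the very high conservation of beta-actin; the catalogue record states the insert is human. Small annotated fragments of SV40 large T antigen, ble and a bGH poly(A) signal appear to be backbone remnants or partial matches rather than functional elements.

The fusion labels the actin cytoskeleton in live mammalian cells. According to the associated publication title, the protein was developed for single-excitation multicolor fluorescence cross-correlation spectroscopy and FRET imaging.
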