Addgene plasmid #37136: pLSSmOrange-beta-Actin
Depositing lab: Vladislav Verkhusha. Depositing organization: Albert Einstein College of Medicine. Publication: An Orange Fluorescent Protein with a Large Stokes Shift for Single-Excitation Multicolor FCCS and FRET Imaging. Shcherbakova DM, Hink MA, Joosen L, Gadella TW, Verkhusha VV. J Am Chem Soc. 2012 May 9;134(18):7913-23. doi: 10.1021/ja3018972 PubMed 22486524.
Backbone
  Vector backbone: pC1
  Backbone manufacturer: Clontech
  Backbone size w/o insert (bp): 5096
  Total vector size (bp): 5806
  Modifications to backbone: human beta-actin insert
  Vector type: Mammalian Expression
  Selectable markers: Neomycin (select with G418)
Growth in bacteria
  Bacterial resistance: Kanamycin, 50 μg/mL
  Growth temperature: 37°C
  Growth strain: DH5alpha
  Copy number: High Copy
Gene/Insert
  Gene/Insert name: LSSmOrange
  Insert size (bp): 710
  Mutation: A44V/F84L/W145M/I165D/M167L/G202D compared to mOrange (but numbering relative to EGFP)
  Promoter: CMV
  Tag / fusion protein: human beta-actin (C terminal on insert)
  Cloning method: Restriction Enzyme; 5′ cloning site NheI (not destroyed); 3′ cloning site BglII (not destroyed)
  Sequencing primers: 5′ CMV-F; 3′ SV40pA-R
Terms and licenses: Academic/Nonprofit Terms; Industry Terms: Not Available to Industry
How to cite: pLSSmOrange-beta-Actin was a gift from Vladislav Verkhusha (Addgene plasmid # 37136 ; http://n2t.net/addgene:37136 ; RRID:Addgene_37136)
