>Addgene plasmid #37136 | pLSSmOrange-beta-Actin | addgene partial sequence | sequence record 47329 | SV40pA-rev
AGTTAACAACAACAATTGCATTCATTTTATGTTTCAGGTTCAGGGGGAGGTGTGGGAGGTTTTTTAAAGC
AAGTAAAACCTCTACAAATGTGGTATGGCTGATTATGATCAGTTATCTAGATCCGGTGGATCCCTAGAAG
CATTTGCGGTGGACGATGGAGGGGCCGGACTCGTCATACTCCTGCTTGCTGATCCACATCTGCTGGAAGG
TGGACAGCGAGGCCAGGATGGAGCCGCCGATCCACACGGAGTACTTGCGCTCAGGAGGAGCAATGATCTT
GATCTTCATTGTGCTGGGTGCCAGGGCAGTGATCTCCTTCTGCATCCTGTCGGCAATGCCAGGGTACATG
GTGGTGCCGCCAGACAGCACTGTGTTGGCGTACAGGTCTTTGCGGATGTCCACGTCACACTTCATGATGG
AGTTGAAGGTAGTTTCGTGGATGCCACAGGACTCCATGCCCAGGAAGGAAGGCTGGAAGAGTGCCTCAGG
GCAGCGGAACCGCTCATTGCCAATGGTGATGACCTGGCCGTCAGGCAGCTCGTAGCTCTTCTCCAGGGAG
GAGCTGGAAGCAGCCGTGGCCATCTCTTGCTCGAAGTCCAGGGCGACGTAGCACAGCTTCTCCTTAATGT
CACGCACGATTTCCCGCTCGGCCGTGGTGGTGAAGCTGTAGCCGCGCTCGGTGAGGATCTTCATGAGGTA
GTCAGTCAGGTCCCGGCCAGCCAGGTCCAGACGCAGGATGGCATGGGGGAGGGCATACCCCTCGTAGATG
GGCACAGTGTGGGTGACCCCGTCACCGGAGTCCATCACGATGCCAGTG
