>Addgene plasmid #37136 | pLSSmOrange-beta-Actin | addgene partial sequence | sequence record 47330 | CMV-F 5'-CGCAAATGGGCGGTAGGCGTG-3'
GTGAACCGTCAGATCCGCTAGCGGTCGCCACCATGGTGAGCAAGGGCGAGGAGAATAACATGGCCATCAT
CAAGGAGTTCATGCGCTTCAAGGTGCGCATGGAGGGCTCCGTGAACGGCCACGAGTTCGAGATCGAGGGC
GAGGGCGAGGGCCGCCCCTACGAGGGCTTTCAGACCGTTAAGCTGAAGGTGACCAAGGGTGGCCCCCTGC
CCTTCGCCTGGGACATCTTGTCCCCTCAGTTCACCTACGGCTCCAAGGCCTACGTGAAGCACCCCGCCGA
CATCCCCGACTACCTCAAGCTGTCCTTCCCCGAGGGCTTCAAGTGGGAGCGCGTGATGAACTTCGAGGAC
GGCGGCGTGGTGACCGTGACTCAGGACTCCTCCCTGCAGGACGGCGAGTTCATCTACAAGGTGAAGCTGC
GCGGCACCAACTTCCCCTCCGACGGCCCCGTAATGCAGAAGAAGACCATGGGCATGGAGGCCTCCTCCGA
GCGGATGTACCCCGAGGACGGCGCCCTGAAGGGCGAGGACAAGCTCAGGCTGAAGCTGAAGGACGGCGGC
CACTACACCTCCGAGGTCAAGACCACCTACAAGGCCAAGAAGCCCGTGCAGTTGCCCGGCGCCTACATCG
TCGACATCAAGTTGGACATCACCTCCCACAACGAGGACTACACCATCGTGGAACAGTACGAACGCGCCGA
GGGCCGCCACTCCACCGGCGGCATGGACGAGCTGTACAAGGGTGGAGGAGGTTCCGGACTCAGATCTCGA
GCTATGGATGATGATATCGCCGCGCTCGTCGTCGACAACGGCTCCGGCATGTGCAAGGCCGGCTTCGCGG
GCGACGATGCCCCCCGGGCCGTCTTCCCCTCCATCGTGGGGCGCCCCAGGCAC
